>Addgene plasmid #202879 | Salsa-BC38-P1D2 | addgene full sequence | sequence record 413421 | Addgene NGS Result
AGCGCCCAATACGCAAACCGCCTCTCCCCGCGCGTTGGCCGATTCATTAATGCAGTCGAGGGATCTCCAT
AAGAGAAGAGGGACAGCTATGACTGGGAGTAGTCAGGAGAGGAGGAAAAATCTGGCTAGTAAAACATGTA
AGGAAAATTTTAGGGATGTTAAAGAAAAAAATAACACAAAACAAAATATAAAAAAAATCTAACCTCAAGT
CAAGGCTTTTCTATGGAATAAGGAATGGACAGCAGGGGGCTGTTTCATATACTGATGACCTCTTTATAGC
CAACCTTTGTTCATGGCAGCCAGCATATGGGCATATGTTGCCAAACTCTAAACCAAATACTCATTCTGAT
GTTTTAAATGATTTGCCCTCCCATATGTCCTTCCGAGTGAGAGACACAAAAAATTCCAACACACTATTGC
AATGAAAATAAATTTCCTTTATTAGCCAGAAGTCAGATGCTCAAGGGGCTTCATGATGTCCCCATAATTT
TTGGCAGAGGGAAAAAGATCGATCTCAGTGGTATTTGTGAGCCAGGGCATTGGCCACACCAGCCACCACC
TTCTGATAGGCAGCCTGCACCTGAGGAGTGAATTCTTTGCCAAAATGATGAGACAGCACAACAACCAGCA
CGTTGCCCAGGAGCTGTAGGAAAGAGAAGAAGGCATGAACATGGTTAGCAGAGGGGCCCGGTTTGGACTC
AGAGTATTTTATCCTCATCTCAAACAGTGTATATCATTGTAACCATAAAGAGAAAGGCAGGATGATGACC
AGGGTGTAGTTGTTTCTACCAATAAGAATATTTCCACGCCAGCCAGAATTTATATGCAGAAATATTCTAC
CTTATCATTTAATTATAACAATTGTTCTCTAAAACTGTGCTGAAGTACAATATAATATACCCTGATTGCC
TTGAAAAAAAAGTGATTAGAGAAAGTACTTACAATCTGACAAATAAACAAAAGTGAATTTAAAAATTCGT
TACAAATGCAAGCTAAAGTTTAACGAAAAAGTTACAGAAAATGAAAAGAAAATAAGAGGAGACAATGGTT
GTCAACAGAGTAGAAAGTGAAAGAAACAAAATTATCATGAGGGTCCATGGTGATACAAGGGACATCTTCC
CATTCTAAACAACACCCTGAAAACTTTGCCCCCTCCATATAACATGAATTTTACAATAGCGAAAAAGAAA
GAACAATCAAGGGTCCCCAAACTCACCCTGAAGTTCTCAGCTCTAGAGATATCGTCGAGGCCGCGCTAGC
GTTTAAACTGTCGACCTTAATTAAGAGATCTGCTCGAGGCGCGTCAGCTGACTAGAGGATCCCCGGGTAC
CGAGCTCGAATTCGGGGCCGCGGAGGCTGGATCGGTCCCGGTGTCTTCTATGGAGGTCAAAACAGCGTGG
ATGGCGTCTCCAGGCGATCTGACGGTTCACTAAACGAGCTCTGCTTATATAGGCCTCCCACCGTACACGC
CTACCTCGACCCGGGTACCGAGCTCGACTTTCACTTTTCTCTATCACTGATAGGGAGTGGTAAACTCGAC
TTTCACTTTTCTCTATCACTGATAGGGAGTGGTAAACTCGACTTTCACTTTTCTCTATCACTGATAGGGA
GTGGTAAACTCGACTTTCACTTTTCTCTATCACTGATAGGGAGTGGTAAACTCGACTTTCACTTTTCTCT
ATCACTGATAGGGAGTGGTAAACTCGACCTATATAAGCAGAGCTCGTTTAGTGAACCGTCAGATCGCCTG
GAGACGCCATCCACGCTGTTTTGACCTCCATAGAAGACACCGGGACCGATCCAGCCTCCGCGGCCCCGAA
TTCCTGCAGCGGCCGCTCTAGAACTAGTGGATCCCCGCGGATGGTGAGCAAGGGCGAGGAGCTGTTCACC
GGGGTGGTGCCCATCCTGGTCGAGCTGGACGGCGACGTAAACGGCCACAAGTTCAGCGTGTCCGGCGAGG
GCGAGGGCGATGCCACCTACGGCAAGCTGACCCTGAAGTTCATCTGCACCACCGGCAAGCTGCCCGTGCC
CTGGCCCACCCTCGTGACCACCCTGACCTACGGCGTGCAGTGCTTCAGCCGCTACCCCGACCACATGAAG
CAGCACGACTTCTTCAAGTCCGCCATGCCCGAAGGCTACGTCCAGGAGCGCACCATCTTCTTCAAGGACG
ACGGCAACTACAAGACCCGCGCCGAGGTGAAGTTCGAGGGCGACACCCTGGTGAACCGCATCGAGCTGAA
GGGCATCGACTTCAAGGAGGACGGCAACATCCTGGGGCACAAGCTGGAGTACAACTACAACAGCCACAAC
GTCTATATCATGGCCGACAAGCAGAAGAACGGCATCAAGGTGAACTTCAAGATCCGCCACAACATCGAGG
ACGGCAGCGTGCAGCTCGCCGACCACTACCAGCAGAACACCCCCATCGGCGACGGCCCCGTGCTGCTGCC
CGACAACCACTACCTGAGCACCCAGTCCGCCCTGAGCAAAGACCCCAACGAGAAGCGCGATCACATGGTC
CTGCTGGAGTTCGTGACCGCCGCCGGGATCACTCTCGGCATGGACGAGCTGTACAAGTAATCATAACTAA
GAATTCGATATCAAGCTTGTCGACCTAGTTCTAGAGGATCCAGACATGATAAGATACATTGATGAGTTTG
GACAAACCACAACTAGAATGCAGTGAAAAAAATGCTTTATTTGTGAAATTTGTGATGCTATTGCTTTATT
TGTAACCATTATAAGCTGCAATAAACAAGTTAACAACAACAATTGCATTCATTTTATGTTTCAGGTTCAG
GGGGAGGTGTGGGAGGTTTTTTAAAGCAAGTAAAACCTCTACAAATGTGGTATGGCTGATTATGATCCTG
CAAGCCTCGTCGTCCTGGCCGGACCACGCTATCTGTGCAAGGTCCCCGGCCCCGGACGCGCGCTCCATGA
GCAGAGCGCCCGCCGCCGAGGCGAAGACTCGGGCGGCGCCCTGCCCGTCCCACCAGGTCAACAGGCGGTA
ACCGGCCTCTTCATCGGGAATGCGCGCGACCTTCAGCATCGCCGGCATGTCCCCCTGGCGGACGGGAAGT
ATCCAGCTCGACCAAGCTGGCCGCGTCGAGTGAAGACGAAAGGGCCTCGTGATACGCCTATTTTTATAGG
TTAATGTCATGATAATAATGGTTTCTTAGACGTCAGGTGGCACTTTTCGGGGAAATGTGCGCGGAACCCC
TATTTGTTTATTTTTCTAAATACATTCAAATATGTATCCGCTCATGAGACAATAACCCTGATAAATGCTT
CAATAATATTGAAAAAGGAAGAGTATGAGTATTCAACATTTCCGTGTCGCCCTTATTCCCTTTTTTGCGG
CATTTTGCCTTCCTGTTTTTGCTCACCCAGAAACGCTGGTGAAAGTAAAAGATGCTGAAGATCAGTTGGG
TGCACGAGTGGGTTACATCGAACTGGATCTCAACAGCGGTAAGATCCTTGAGAGTTTTCGCCCCGAAGAA
CGTTTTCCAATGATGAGCACTTTTAAAGTTCTGCTATGTGGCGCGGTATTATCCCGTGTTGACGCCGGGC
AAGAGCAACTCGGTCGCCGCATACACTATTCTCAGAATGACTTGGTTGAGTACTCACCAGTCACAGAAAA
GCATCTTACGGATGGCATGACAGTAAGAGAATTATGCAGTGCTGCCATAACCATGAGTGATAACACTGCG
GCCAACTTACTTCTGACAACGATCGGAGGACCGAAGGAGCTAACCGCTTTTTTGCACAACATGGGGGATC
ATGTAACTCGCCTTGATCGTTGGGAACCGGAGCTGAATGAAGCCATACCAAACGACGAGCGTGACACCAC
GATGCCTGTAGCAATGGCAACAACGTTGCGCAAACTATTAACTGGCGAACTACTTACTCTAGCTTCCCGG
CAACAATTAATAGACTGGATGGAGGCGGATAAAGTTGCAGGACCACTTCTGCGCTCGGCCCTTCCGGCTG
GCTGGTTTATTGCTGATAAATCTGGAGCCGGTGAGCGTGGGTCTCGCGGTATCATTGCAGCACTGGGGCC
AGATGGTAAGCCCTCCCGTATCGTAGTTATCTACACGACGGGGAGTCAGGCAACTATGGATGAACGAAAT
AGACAGATCGCTGAGATAGGTGCCTCACTGATTAAGCATTGGTAACTGTCAGACCAAGTTTACTCATATA
TACTTTAGATTGATTTAAAACTTCATTTTTAATTTAAAAGGATCTAGGTGAAGATCCTTTTTGATAATCT
CATGACCAAAATCCCTTAACGTGAGTTTTCGTTCCACTGAGCGTCAGACCCCGTAGAAAAGATCAAAGGA
TCTTCTTGAGATCCTTTTTTTCTGCGCGTAATCTGCTGCTTGCAAACAAAAAAACCACCGCTACCAGCGG
TGGTTTGTTTGCCGGATCAAGAGCTACCAACTCTTTTTCCGAAGGTAACTGGCTTCAGCAGAGCGCAGAT
ACCAAATACTGTTCTTCTAGTGTAGCCGTAGTTAGGCCACCACTTCAAGAACTCTGTAGCACCGCCTACA
TACCTCGCTCTGCTAATCCTGTTACCAGTGGCTGCTGCCAGTGGCGATAAGTCGTGTCTTACCGGGTTGG
ACTCAAGACGATAGTTACCGGATAAGGCGCAGCGGTCGGGCTGAACGGGGGGTTCGTGCACACAGCCCAG
CTTGGAGCGAACGACCTACACCGAACTGAGATACCTACAGCGTGAGCTATGAGAAAGCGCCACGCTTCCC
GAAGGGAGAAAGGCGGACAGGTATCCGGTAAGCGGCAGGGTCGGAACAGGAGAGCGCACGAGGGAGCTTC
CAGGGGGAAACGCCTGGTATCTTTATAGTCCTGTCGGGTTTCGCCACCTCTGACTTGAGCGTCGATTTTT
GTGATGCTCGTCAGGGGGGCGGAGCCTATGGAAAAACGCCAGCAACGCGGCCTTTTTACGGTTCCTGGCC
TTTTGCTGGCCTTTTGCTCACATGTTCTTTCCTGCGTTATCCCCTGATTCTGTGGATAACCGTATTACCG
CCTTTGAGTGAGCTGATACCGCTCGCCGCAGCCGAACGACCGAGCGCAGCGAGTCAGTGAGCGAGGAAGC
GGAAG
Features (pLannotate 1.2.2; 17 found; start..end, strand, type, name):
      2..55      +  CDS            lacI (fragment): lac repressor; lacI; The lac repressor binds to the lac operator to inhibit transcription in E. coli. This inhibition can be relieved by adding lactose or isopropyl-β-D-thiogalactopyranoside (IPTG).
    388..443     -  polyA_signal   β-globin poly(A) signal: rabbit β-globin polyadenylation signal (Gil and Proudfoot, 1987)
    518..640     -  CDS            HBB: HBB_COLGU - Experimental evidence at transcript level: Swiss-Prot protein existence level 2. Involved in oxygen transport from the lung to the various peripheral tissues. From Colobus guereza (Mantled guereza) (Eastern black-and-white colobus monkey).
    644..1216    -  intron         β-globin intron: intron from rabbit β-globin gene
   1312..1343    -  misc_feature   MCS (fragment): pUC18/19 multiple cloning site
   1437..1475    -  promoter       minimal CMV promoter: human cytomegalovirus (CMV) immediate early promoter
   1493..1708    -  protein_bind   tetracycline response element (fragment): contains seven copies of the tetracycline operator tetO tetracycline repressor TetR
   1708..1753    +  promoter       TRE3GV promoter (fragment): 3rd-generation Tet-responsive promoter that can be activated by binding of Tet-On® 3G, optimized for retroviral and lentiviral vectors
   1829..1856    +  misc_feature   MCS (fragment): pBluescript multiple cloning site
   1861..2580    +  CDS            EGFP: the original enhanced GFP (Yang et al., 1996) mammalian codon-optimized
   2591..2613    +  misc_feature   MCS (fragment): pBluescript multiple cloning site
   2627..2761    -  polyA_signal   SV40 poly(A) signal: SV40 polyadenylation signal
   2784..2867    -  CDS            large T antigen (fragment): large T antigen from SV40 (simian virus 40)
   2861..3091    -  CDS            str (fragment): STR_KLEPN - Protein inferred from homology: Swiss-Prot protein existence level 3. The aminoglycoside phosphotransferases achieve inactivation of their antibiotic substrates by phosphorylation. From Klebsiella pneumoniae.
   3210..3314    +  promoter       AmpR promoter: bla
   3315..4175    +  CDS            AmpR: β-lactamase; bla; confers resistance to ampicillin, carbenicillin, and related antibiotics
   4346..4934    +  rep_origin     ori: high-copy-number ColE1/pMB1/pBR322/pUC origin of replication
