[The description below was written by a language model from this plasmid's Addgene catalogue record and pLannotate feature annotations shown in this document.]
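Description:
Salsa-BC38-P1D2 is a 5.1 kb mammalian expression plasmid built on the pCER206 backbone, serving as one member of a set of barcoded reporter plasmids for PRESTO-Salsa, a highly multiplexed assay for screening GPCR bioactivity. It is propagated in E. coli as a high-copy plasmid through a ColE1/pUC-type origin and selected with ampicillin via the β-lactamase gene and its native promoter. No mammalian selection marker is recorded. The short hits to lacI, an aminoglycoside phosphotransferase and SV40 large T antigen appear to be backbone remnants rather than functional genes.

The payload is a roughly 730 bp synthetic insert, EGFP/BC38, placed under a Tet response element. The annotation shows a bidirectional arrangement around the tetO repeats. In one direction a TRE3G-type promoter fragment drives mammalian codon-optimized EGFP, followed by a short polylinker segment and an SV40 polyadenylation signal (the latter annotated on the opposite strand). In the other direction a minimal CMV promoter faces a cloning-site fragment, a rabbit β-globin intron, a β-globin coding fragment and the β-globin poly(A) signal, with no open reading frame annotated there. The barcode itself is not annotated, but the BsrGI and HindIII cloning sites, and an insert only slightly longer than EGFP, suggest it lies just downstream of the EGFP coding region, where it would be carried in the transcript.

Because TRE promoters are silent until bound by a tetracycline-controlled transactivator, reporter and barcode expression should depend on transactivator activity. This presumably lets the barcoded transcript mark receptor activation in pooled screens, though the record does not describe the mechanism or which receptor is paired with barcode 38.
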