Addgene plasmid #202879: Salsa-BC38-P1D2
Purpose: Expression of barcoded reporter plasmid for PRESTO-Salsa; EGFP/BC38
Depositing lab: Noah Palm. Depositing organization: Yale University. Publication: Highly multiplexed bioactivity screening reveals human and microbiota metabolome-GPCRome interactions. Chen H, Rosen CE, Gonzalez-Hernandez JA, Song D, Potempa J, Ring AM, Palm NW. Cell. 2023 Jul 6;186(14):3095-3110.e19. doi: 10.1016/j.cell.2023.05.024. Epub 2023 Jun 14. PubMed 37321219.
Backbone
  Vector backbone: pCER206
  Vector type: Mammalian Expression
Growth in bacteria
  Bacterial resistance: Ampicillin, 100 μg/mL
  Growth temperature: 37°C
  Growth strain: DH5alpha
  Copy number: High Copy
Gene/Insert
  Gene/Insert name: EGFP/BC38
  Species: Synthetic
  Insert size (bp): 730
  Promoter: Tet Response Element (TRE)
  Cloning method: Restriction Enzyme; 5′ cloning site BsrGI (not destroyed); 3′ cloning site HindIII (not destroyed)
  Sequencing primers: 5′ Custom primer (GAAGCGCGATCACATGG)
Terms and licenses: Academic/Nonprofit Terms; Industry Terms: Not Available to Industry
How to cite: Salsa-BC38-P1D2 was a gift from Noah Palm (Addgene plasmid # 202879 ; http://n2t.net/addgene:202879 ; RRID:Addgene_202879)
