>Addgene plasmid #202879 | Salsa-BC38-P1D2 | depositor partial sequence | sequence record 393752 | BC38
TCATAACTAA
